>Addgene plasmid #23575 | pDONR223-AK1 | depositor partial sequence | sequence record 10750 | Author sequence
ATGGAAGAGAAGCTGAAGAAAACCAATATCATCTTTGTGGTGGGTGGGCCTGGCTCAGGGAAGGGCACCC
AGTGTGAGAAGATCGTGCAGAAGTATGGCTACACCCACCTCTCCACCGGGGACCTCCTGCGGTCCGAGGT
CAGCTCAGGCTCGGCCAGGGGCAAGAAGCTGTCGGAAATCATGGAGAAGGGGCAGCTGGTTCCACTGGAG
ACAGTGTTGGACATGCTCCGGGATGCCATGGTGGCCAAAGTCAATACTTCCAAAGGCTTCCTGATTGATG
GCTACCCGCGGGAGGTGCAGCAAGGAGAAGAGTTTGAGCGACGGATTGGACAGCCCACACTGCTGCTGTA
TGTGGACGCAGGCCCTGAGACCATGACCCAGCGGCTCTTGAAACGTGGAGAGACCAGCGGGCGTGTGGAC
GACAATGAGGAGACCATCAAAAAGCGGCTGGAGACCTATTACAAGGCCACAGAACCCGTCATCGCCTTCT
ATGAGAAACGTGGCATTGTGCGCAAGGTCAACGCTGAGGGCTCCGTGGACAGTGTCTTCTCCCAGGTCTG
CACCCACCTGGACGCCCTAAAGTAG
