>Addgene plasmid #23575 | pDONR223-AK1 | addgene partial sequence | sequence record 29420 | 23575 with M13pUC-fwd
TCGGGCCCAATAATGATTTTATTTTGACTGATAGTGACCTGTTCGTTGCAACAAATTGATGAGCAATGCT
TTTTTATAATGCCAACTTTGTACAAAAAAGTTGGCATGGAAGAGAAGCTGAAGAAAACCAATATCATCTT
TGTGGTGGGTGGGCCTGGCTCAGGGAAGGGCACCCAGTGTGAGAAGATCGTGCAGAAGTATGGCTACACC
CACCTCTCCACCGGGGACCTCCTGCGGTCCGAGGTCAGCTCAGGCTCGGCCAGGGGCAAGAAGCTGTCGG
AAATCATGGAGAAGGGGCAGCTGGTTCCACTGGAGACAGTGTTGGACATGCTCCGGGATGCCATGGTGGC
CAAAGTCAATACTTCCAAAGGCTTCCTGATTGATGGCTACCCGCGGGAGGTGCAGCAAGGAGAAGAGTTT
GAGCGACGGATTGGACAGCCCACACTGCTGCTGTATGTGGACGCAGGCCCTGAGACCATGACCCAGCGGC
TCTTGAAACGTGGAGAGACCAGCGGGCGTGTGGACGACAATGAGGAGACCATCAAAAAGCGGCTGGAGAC
CTATTACAAGGCCACAGAACCCGTCATCGCCTTCTATGAGAAACGTGGCATTGTGCGCAAGGTCAACGCT
GAGGGCTCCGTGGACAGTGTCTTCTCCCAGGTCTGCACCCACCTGGACGCCCTAAAGTACCCAACTTTCT
TGTACA
