[The description below was written by a language model from this plasmid's Addgene catalogue record.]
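Description:
pDONR223-AK1 is a Gateway entry clone built in the pDONR223 donor backbone (about 5 kb without insert) and carrying the human adenylate kinase 1 (AK1) open reading frame, recorded as a 585 bp insert. It is a high-copy bacterial plasmid maintained in standard E. coli cloning strains under spectinomycin selection. The ORF was introduced by Gateway recombination, so in the finished clone it should be flanked by recombination sites that allow transfer by an LR reaction into any compatible destination vector. The record lists M13 forward and reverse sites flanking the insert for sequence verification. No feature table is provided, so the origin of replication and exact att site arrangement are not itemised here.

The key design feature is that the AK1 ORF lacks a stop codon. This "open" configuration lets the coding sequence read through into whatever C-terminal epitope tag and stop codon the destination vector provides, so the same entry clone can be used to generate differently tagged expression constructs. The plasmid carries no stated mammalian promoter or expression elements, and the depositors note explicitly that it is not meant to be transfected directly; it serves purely as a shuttle and archival source of the ORF. A companion set of lentiviral Gateway destination vectors (the pLX301–pLX304 series) is suggested for expressing the ORF in mammalian cells. The clone belongs to a larger ORF collection associated with a gain-of-function study of resistance to RAF inhibition through MAP kinase pathway reactivation, and it is suited to similar overexpression work.
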