Addgene plasmid #23575: pDONR223-AK1
Depositing lab: William Hahn & David Root. Depositing organization: Dana-Farber Cancer Institute. Publication: COT drives resistance to RAF inhibition through MAP kinase pathway reactivation. Johannessen CM, Boehm JS, Kim SY, Thomas SR, Wardwell L, Johnson LA, Emery CM, Stransky N, Cogdill AP, Barretina J, Caponigro G, Hieronymus H, Murray RR, Salehi-Ashtiani K, Hill DE, Vidal M, Zhao JJ, Yang X, Alkan O, Kim S, Harris JL, Wilson CJ, Myer VE, Finan PM, Root DE, Roberts TM, Golub T, Flaherty KT, Dummer R, Weber BL, Sellers WR, Schlegel R, Wargo JA, Hahn WC, Garraway LA. Nature. 2010 Dec 16;468(7326):968-72. doi: 10.1038/nature09627 PubMed 21107320.
Backbone
  Vector backbone: pDONR223
  Backbone manufacturer: Invitrogen
  Backbone size w/o insert (bp): 5005
  Vector type: Gateway Donor vector
Growth in bacteria
  Bacterial resistance: Spectinomycin, 50 μg/mL
  Growth temperature: 37°C
  Growth strain: DH5alpha
  Copy number: High Copy
Gene/Insert
  Gene/Insert name: AK1 (alt name: adenylate kinase 1)
  Species: H. sapiens (human)
  Insert size (bp): 585
  Entrez Gene: AK1 (a.k.a. HTL-S-58j)
  Cloning method: Gateway Cloning
  Sequencing primers: 5′ M13pUC-fwd; 3′ M13rev
Terms and licenses: Academic/Nonprofit Terms; Industry Terms: Not Available to Industry
Depositor comments: The ORF has no Stop codon. This design enables easy recombination into a destination vector to add an epitope tag of choice and Stop codon to the ORF. Do NOT use this plasmid directly for transfections. A set of 4 custom lentiviral vectors is available ( pLX301 (http://www.addgene.org/25895/) , pLX302 (http://www.addgene.org/25896/) , pLX303 (http://www.addgene.org/25897/) , pLX304 (http://www.addgene.org/25890/) ) to be used to express these ORFs in mammalian cells. These plasmids are not included in the kit and must be ordered separately.
How to cite: pDONR223-AK1 was a gift from William Hahn & David Root (Addgene plasmid # 23575 ; http://n2t.net/addgene:23575 ; RRID:Addgene_23575)
